>Addgene plasmid #187079 | pCDNA5/FRT/TO_TOM20-dHaloTag7_T2A_CalR- HaloTag7-KDEL | addgene full sequence | sequence record 367394 | Addgene NGS Result
GACGGATCGGGAGATCTCCCGATCCCCTATGGTGCACTCTCAGTACAATCTGCTCTGATGCCGCATAGTT
AAGCCAGTATCTGCTCCCTGCTTGTGTGTTGGAGGTCGCTGAGTAGTGCGCGAGCAAAATTTAAGCTACA
ACAAGGCAAGGCTTGACCGACAATTGCATGAAGAATCTGCTTAGGGTTAGGCGTTTTGCGCTGCTTCGCG
ATGTACGGGCCAGATATACGCGTTGACATTGATTATTGACTAGTTATTAATAGTAATCAATTACGGGGTC
ATTAGTTCATAGCCCATATATGGAGTTCCGCGTTACATAACTTACGGTAAATGGCCCGCCTGGCTGACCG
CCCAACGACCCCCGCCCATTGACGTCAATAATGACGTATGTTCCCATAGTAACGCCAATAGGGACTTTCC
ATTGACGTCAATGGGTGGAGTATTTACGGTAAACTGCCCACTTGGCAGTACATCAAGTGTATCATATGCC
AAGTACGCCCCCTATTGACGTCAATGACGGTAAATGGCCCGCCTGGCATTATGCCCAGTACATGACCTTA
TGGGACTTTCCTACTTGGCAGTACATCTACGTATTAGTCATCGCTATTACCATGGTGATGCGGTTTTGGC
AGTACATCAATGGGCGTGGATAGCGGTTTGACTCACGGGGATTTCCAAGTCTCCACCCCATTGACGTCAA
TGGGAGTTTGTTTTGGCACCAAAATCAACGGGACTTTCCAAAATGTCGTAACAACTCCGCCCCATTGACG
CAAATGGGCGGTAGGCGTGTACGGTGGGAGGTCTATATAAGCAGAGCTCTCCCTATCAGTGATAGAGATC
TCCCTATCAGTGATAGAGATCGTCGACGAGCTCGTTTAGTGAACCGTCAGATCGCCTGGAGACGCCATCC
ACGCTGTTTTGACCTCCATAGAAGACACCGGGACCGATCCAGCCTCCGGACTCTAGCGTTTAAACTTAAG
CTTGGTACCGAGCTCGGATCCACTAGTCCAGTGTGGTGGAATTCTGCAGATATCCAGCAACCATGGTGGG
TCGGAACAGCGCCATCGCCGCCGGTGTATGCGGGGCCCTTTTCATTGGGTACTGCATCTACTTCGACCGC
AAAAGACGAAGTGACCCCAACTTCAAGAACAGGCTTCGAGAACGAAGAAAGAAACAGAAGCTTGCCAAGG
AGAGAGCTGGGCTTTCCAAGTTACCTGACCTTAAAGATGCTGAAGCTGTTCAGAAGTTCTTCCTTGAAGA
AATACAGCTTGGTGAAGAGTTACTAGCTCAAGGTGAATATGAGAAGGGCGTAGACCATCTGACAAATGCA
ATTGCTGTGTGTGGACAGCCACAGCAGTTACTGCAGGTCTTACAGCAAACTCTTCCACCACCAGTGTTCC
AGATGCTTCTGACTAAGCTCCCAACAATTAGTCAGAGAATTGTAAGTGCTCAGAGCTTGGCTGAAGATGA
TGTGGAAGGCGGTAGCGGGGATCCACCGGTCGCCACCGAAATCGGTACTGGCTTTCCATTCGACCCCCAT
TATGTGGAAGTCCTGGGCGAGCGCATGCACTACGTCGATGTTGGTCCGCGCGATGGCACCCCTGTGCTGT
TCCTGCACGGTAACCCGACCTCCTCCTACGTGTGGCGCAACATCATCCCGCATGTTGCACCGACCCATCG
CTGCATTGCTCCAGACCTGATCGGTATGGGCAAATCCGACAAACCAGACCTGGGTTATTTCTTCGACGAC
CACGTCCGCTTCATGGATGCCTTCATCGAAGCCCTGGGTCTGGAAGAGGTCGTCCTGGTCATTCACGMCT
GGGGCTCCGCTCTGGGTTTCCACTGGGCCAAGCGCAATCCAGAGCGCGTCAAAGGTATTGCATTTATGGA
GTTCATCCGCCCTATCCCGACCTGGGACGAATGGCCAGAATTTGCCCGCGAGACCTTCCAGGCCTTCCGC
ACCACCGACGTCGGCCGCAAGCTGATCATCGATCAGAACGTTTTTATCGAGGGTACGCTGCCGATGGGTG
TCGTCCGCCCGCTGACTGAAGTCGAGATGGACCATTACCGCGAGCCGTTCCTGAATCCTGTTGACCGCGA
GCCACTGTGGCGCTTCCCAAACGAGCTGCCAATCGCCGGTGAGCCAGCGAACATCGTCGCGCTGGTCGAA
GAATACATGGACTGGCTGCACCAGTCCCCTGTCCCGAAGCTGCTGTTCTGGGGCACCCCAGGCGTTCTGA
TCCCACCGGCCGAAGCCGCTCGCCTGGCCAAAAGCCTGCCTAACTGCAAGGCTGTGGACATCGGCCCGGG
TCTGAATCTGCTGCAAGAAGACAACCCGGACCTGATCGGCAGCGAGATCGCGCGCTGGCTGTCCACGCTC
GAGATTTCCGGCGGCAGTGGAGAGGGCAGAGGAAGTCTGCTAACATGCGGTGACGTCGAGGAGAATCCTG
GCCCAATGCTGCTATCCGTGCCGTTGCTGCTCGGCCTCCTCGGCCTGGCCGTCGCCGGAGGCAGCGGAGG
CAGCGAATTCGGATCCGGATCCGAAATCGGTACTGGCTTTCCATTCGACCCCCATTATGTGGAAGTCCTG
GGCGAGCGCATGCACTACGTCGATGTTGGTCCGCGCGATGGCACCCCTGTGCTGTTCCTGCACGGTAACC
CGACCTCCTCCTACGTGTGGCGCAACATCATCCCGCATGTTGCACCGACCCATCGCTGCATTGCTCCAGA
CCTGATCGGTATGGGCAAATCCGACAAACCAGACCTGGGTTATTTCTTCGACGACCACGTCCGCTTCATG
GATGCCTTCATCGAAGCCCTGGGTCTGGAAGAGGTCGTCCTGGTCATTCACGACTGGGGCTCCGCTCTGG
GTTTCCACTGGGCCAAGCGCAATCCAGAGCGCGTCAAAGGTATTGCATTTATGGAGTTCATCCGCCCTAT
CCCGACCTGGGACGAATGGCCAGAATTTGCCCGCGAGACCTTCCAGGCCTTCCGCACCACCGACGTCGGC
CGCAAGCTGATCATCGATCAGAACGTTTTTATCGAGGGTACGCTGCCGATGGGTGTCGTCCGCCCGCTGA
CTGAAGTCGAGATGGACCATTACCGCGAGCCGTTCCTGAATCCTGTTGACCGCGAGCCACTGTGGCGCTT
CCCAAACGAGCTGCCAATCGCCGGTGAGCCAGCGAACATCGTCGCGCTGGTCGAAGAATACATGGACTGG
CTGCACCAGTCCCCTGTCCCGAAGCTGCTGTTCTGGGGCACCCCAGGCGTTCTGATCCCACCGGCCGAAG
CCGCTCGCCTGGCCAAAAGCCTGCCTAACTGCAAGGCTGTGGACATCGGCCCGGGTCTGAATCTGCTGCA
AGAAGACAACCCGGACCTGATCGGCAGCGAGATCGCGCGCTGGCTGTCTACTCTGGAGATTTCCGGTGGC
GCTCCAGGATTCTCCTCAATTTCCGCTAAAGATGAACTGTAGCCGCTCGAGTCTAGAGGGCCCGTTTAAA
CCCGCTGATCAGCCTCGACTGTGCCTTCTAGTTGCCAGCCATCTGTTGTTTGCCCCTCCCCCGTGCCTTC
CTTGACCCTGGAAGGTGCCACTCCCACTGTCCTTTCCTAATAAAATGAGGAAATTGCATCGCATTGTCTG
AGTAGGTGTCATTCTATTCTGGGGGGTGGGGTGGGGCAGGACAGCAAGGGGGAGGATTGGGAAGACAATA
GCAGGCATGCTGGGGATGCGGTGGGCTCTATGGCTTCTGAGGCGGAAAGAACCAGCTGGGGCTCTAGGGG
GTATCCCC
[124 nt withheld, positions 3789-3912]
C
[91 nt withheld, positions 3914-4004]
AGGGTGATGGTTCACGTACCTAGAAGTTCCTATTCCGAAGTTCCTATTCTCTAGAAAGTATAGGAACTTC
CTTGGCCAAAAAGCCTGAACTCACCGCGACGTCTGTCGAGAAGTTTCTGATCGAAAAGTTCGACAGCGTC
TCCGACCTGATGCAGCTCTCGGAGGGCGAAGAATCTCGTGCTTTCAGCTTCGATGTAGGAGGGCGTGGAT
ATGTCCTGCGGGTAAATAGCTGCGCCGATGGTTTCTACAAAGATCGTTATGTTTATCGGCACTTTGCATC
GGCCGCGCTCCCGATTCCGGAAGTGCTTGACATTGGGGAATTCAGCGAGAGCCTGACCTATTGCATCTCC
CGCCGTGCACAGGGTGTCACGTTGCAAGACCTGCCTGAAACCGAACTGCCCGCTGTTCTGCAGCCGGTCG
CGGAGGCCATGGATGCGATCGCTGCGGCCGATCTTAGCCAGACGAGCGGGTTCGGCCCATTCGGACCGCA
AGGAATCGGTCAATACACTACATGGCGTGATTTCATATGCGCGATTGCTGATCCCCATGTGTATCACTGG
CAAACTGTGATGGACGACACCGTCAGTGCGTCCGTCGCGCAGGCTCTCGATGAGCTGATGCTTTGGGCCG
AGGACTGCCCCGAAGTCCGGCACCTCGTGCACGCGGATTTCGGCTCCAACAATGTCCTGACGGACAATGG
CCGCATAACAGCGGTCATTGACTGGAGCGAGGCGATGTTCGGGGATTCCCAATACGAGGTCGCCAACATC
TTCTTCTGGAGGCCGTGGTTGGCTTGTATGGAGCAGCAGACGCGCTACTTCGAGCGGAGGCATCCGGAGC
TTGCAGGATCGCCGCGGCTCCGGGCGTATATGCTCCGCATTGGTCTTGACCAACTCTATCAGAGCTTGGT
TGACGGCAATTTCGATGATGCAGCTTGGGCGCAGGGTCGATGCGACGCAATCGTCCGATCCGGAGCCGGG
ACTGTCGGGCGTACACAAATCGCCCGCAGAAGCGCGGCCGTCTGGACCGATGGCTGTGTAGAAGTACTCG
CCGATAGTGGAAACCGACGCCCCAGCACTCGTCCGAGGGCAAAGGAATAGCACGTACTACGAGATTTCGA
TTCCACCGCCGCCTTCTATGAAAGGTTGGGCTTCGGAATCGTTTTCCGGGACGCCGGCTGGATGATCCTC
CAGCGCGGGGATCTCATGCTGGAGTTCTTCGCCCACCCCAACTTGTTTATTGCAGCTTATAATGGTTACA
AATAAAGCAATAGCATCACAAATTTCACAAATAAAGCATTTTTTTCACTGCATTCTAGTTGTGGTTTGTC
CAAACTCATCAATGTATCTTATCATGTCTGTATACCGTCGACCTCTAGCTAGAGCTTGGCGTAATCATGG
TCATAGCTGTTTCCTGTGTGAAATTGTTATCCGCTCACAATTCCACACAACATACGAGCCGGAAGCATAA
AGTGTAAAGCCTGGGGTGCCTAATGAGTGAGCTAACTCACATTAATTGCGTTGCGCTCACTGCCCGCTTT
CCAGTCGGGAAACCTGTCGTGCCAGCTGCATTAATGAATCGGCCAACGCGCGGGGAGAGGCGGTTTGCGT
ATTGGGCGCTCTTCCGCTTCCTCGCTCACTGACTCGCTGCGCTCGGTCGTTCGGCTGCGGCGAGCGGTAT
CAGCTCACTCAAAGGCGGTAATACGGTTATCCACAGAATCAGGGGATAACGCAGGAAAGAACATGTGAGC
AAAAGGCCAGCAAAAGGCCAGGAACCGTAAAAAGGCCGCGTTGCTGGCGTTTTTCCATAGGCTCCGCCCC
CCTGACGAGCATCACAAAAATCGACGCTCAAGTCGGAGGTGGCGAAACCCGACAGGACTATAAAGATACC
AGGCGTTTCCCCCTGGAAGCTCCCTCATGCGCTCTCCTGTTCCGACCCTGCCGCTTACCGGATACCTGTC
CGCCTTTCTCCCTTCGGGAAGCGTGGCGCTTTCTCATAGCTCACGCTGTAGGTATCTCAGTTCGGTGTAG
GTCGTTCGCTCCAAGCTGGGCTGTGTGCACGAACCCCCCGTTCAGCCCGACCGCTGCGCCTTATCCGGTA
ACTATCGTCTTGAGTCCAACCCGGTAAGACACGACTTATCGCCACTGGCAGCAGCCACTGGTAACAGGAT
TAGCAGAGCGAGGTATGTAGGCGGTGCTACAGAGTTCTTGAAGTGGTGGCCTAACTACGGCTACACTAGA
AGAACAGTATTTGGTATCTGCGCTCTGCTGAAGCCAGTTACCTTCGGAAAAAGAGTTGGTAGCTCTTGAT
CCGGCAAACAAACCACCGCTGGTAGCGGTGGTTTTTTTGTTTGCAAGCAGCAGATTACGCGCAGAAAAAA
AGGATCTCAAGAAGATCCTTTGATCTTTTCTACGGGGTCTGACGCTCAGTGGAACGAAAACTCACGTTAA
GGGATTTTGGTCATGAGATTATCAAAAAGGATCTTCACCTAGATCCTTTTAAATTAAAAATGAAGTTTTA
AATCAATCTAAAGTATATATGAGTAAACTTGGTCTGACAGTTACCAATGCTTAATCAGTGAGGCACCTAT
CTCAGCGATCTGTCTATTTCGTTCATCCATAGTTGCCTGACTCCCCGTCGTGTAGATAACTACGATACGG
GAGGGCTTACCATCTGGCCCCAGTGCTGCAATGATACCGCGAGACCCACGCTCACCGGCTCCAGATTTAT
CAGCAATAAACCAGCCAGCCGGAAGGGCCGAGCGCAGAAGTGGTCCTGCAACTTTATCCGCCTCCATCCA
GTCTATTAATTGTTGCCGGGAAGCTAGAGTAAGTAGTTCGCCAGTTAATAGTTTGCGCAACGTTGTTGCC
ATTGCTACAGGCATCGTGGTGTCACGCTCGTCGTTTGGTATGGCTTCATTCAGCTCCGGTTCCCAACGAT
CAAGGCGAGTTACATGATCCCCCATGTTGTGCAAAAAAGCGGTTAGCTCCTTCGGTCCTCCGATCGTTGT
CAGAAGTAAGTTGGCCGCAGTGTTATCACTCATGGTTATGGCAGCACTGCATAATTCTCTTACTGTCATG
CCATCCGTAAGATGCTTTTCTGTGACTGGTGAGTACTCAACCAAGTCATTCTGAGAATAGTGTATGCGGC
GACCGAGTTGCTCTTGCCCGGCGTCAATACGGGATAATACCGCGCCACATAGCAGAACTTTAAAAGTGCT
CATCATTGGAAAACGTTCTTCGGGGCGAAAACTCTCAAGGATCTTACCGCTGTTGAGATCCAGTTCGATG
TAACCCACTCGTGCACCCAACTGATCTTCAGCATCTTTTACTTTCACCAGCGTTTCTGGGTGAGCAAAAA
CAGGAAGGCAAAATGCCGCAAAAAAGGGAATAAGGGCGACACGGAAATGTTGAATACTCATACTCTTCCT
TTTTCAATATTATTGAAGCATTTATCAGGGTTATTGTCTCATGAGCGGATACATATTTGAATGTATTTAG
AAAAATAAACAAATAGGGGTTCCGCGCACATTTCCCCGAAAAGTGCCACCTGACGTC
Features (pLannotate 1.2.2; 23 found; start..end, strand, type, name):
     28..80      -  misc_feature   bom (fragment): basis of mobility region from pBR322
    235..614     +  enhancer       CMV enhancer: human cytomegalovirus immediate early enhancer
    615..818     +  promoter       CMV promoter: human cytomegalovirus (CMV) immediate early promoter
    820..839     +  promoter       PLtetO-1 promoter (fragment): modified phage lambda PL promoter with tet operator sites (Lutz and Bujard, 1997)
    841..860     +  promoter       PLtetO-1 promoter (fragment): modified phage lambda PL promoter with tet operator sites (Lutz and Bujard, 1997)
    868..901     +  promoter       TRE3GV promoter (fragment): 3rd-generation Tet-responsive promoter that can be activated by binding of Tet-On® 3G, optimized for retroviral and lentiviral vectors
   1043..1477    +  CDS            TOMM20: TOM20_HUMAN - Also known as KIAA0016. Experimental evidence at protein level: Swiss-Prot protein existence level 1. Central component of the receptor complex responsible for the recognition and translocation of cytosolically synthesized mitochondrial preproteins. Together with TOM22 functions as the transit peptide receptor at the surface of the mitochondrion outer membrane and facilitates the movement of preproteins into the TOM40 translocation pore (By similarity). Required for the translocation across the mitochondrial outer membrane of cytochrome P450 monooxygenases. From Homo sapiens (Hum
   1508..2392    +  CDS            HaloTag®: modified bacterial dehalogenase that forms covalent bonds with chloroalkane derivatives
   2543..3426    +  CDS            HaloTag® (fragment): modified bacterial dehalogenase that forms covalent bonds with chloroalkane derivatives
   3519..3743    +  polyA_signal   bGH poly(A) signal: bovine growth hormone polyadenylation signal
   3747..3768    +  promoter       SV40 promoter (fragment): SV40 enhancer and early promoter
   3789..4022    +  rep_origin     f1 ori (fragment) (sequence partly withheld): f1 bacteriophage origin of replication; arrow indicates direction of (+) strand synthesis
   4027..4074    +  protein_bind   FRT: FLP-mediated recombination occurs in the 8-bp core sequence TCTAGAAA (Turan and Bode, 2011). FLP recombinase from the Saccharomyces cerevisiae 2μ plasmid
   4082..5104    +  CDS            HygR: aminoglycoside phosphotransferase from E. coli; aph(4)-Ia; confers resistance to hygromycin
   5114..5239    +  CDS            ble (fragment): BLE_KLEPN - Experimental evidence at protein level: Swiss-Prot protein existence level 1. Binding protein with a strong affinity to the bleomycin family of antibiotics. Binds to CL990; an antimitotic-antibiotic compound. From Klebsiella pneumoniae.
   5234..5355    +  polyA_signal   SV40 poly(A) signal: SV40 polyadenylation signal
   5428..5444    -  protein_bind   lac operator: The lac repressor binds to the lac operator to inhibit transcription in E. coli. This inhibition can be relieved by adding lactose or isopropyl-β-D-thiogalactopyranoside (IPTG). lac repressor encoded by lacI
   5452..5482    -  promoter       lac promoter: promoter for the E. coli lac operon
   5497..5518    -  protein_bind   CAP binding site: CAP binding activates transcription in the presence of cAMP. E. coli catabolite activator protein
   5531..5623    -  CDS            lacI (fragment): lac repressor; lacI; The lac repressor binds to the lac operator to inhibit transcription in E. coli. This inhibition can be relieved by adding lactose or isopropyl-β-D-thiogalactopyranoside (IPTG).
   5806..6394    -  rep_origin     ori: high-copy-number ColE1/pMB1/pBR322/pUC origin of replication
   6565..7425    -  CDS            AmpR: β-lactamase; bla; confers resistance to ampicillin, carbenicillin, and related antibiotics
   7426..7530    -  promoter       AmpR promoter: bla
