[The description below was written by a language model from this plasmid's Addgene catalogue record and pLannotate feature annotations shown in this document.]
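Description:
pCDNA5/FRT/TO_TOM20-dHaloTag7_T2A_CalR- HaloTag7-KDEL is a 7.6 kb mammalian expression plasmid built by Gibson cloning on the pcDNA5/FRT/TO backbone. It is propagated in E. coli as a high-copy plasmid through a ColE1/pUC-type origin with ampicillin selection (AmpR under its own bla promoter). The expression cassette is driven by the CMV immediate-early enhancer and promoter. Short tet-operator matches follow the promoter, annotated by the software as fragments of tet-regulated promoters. This fits the CMV/TetO2 design, in which transcription is repressed in cells expressing the Tet repressor and induced with tetracycline or doxycycline. The cassette ends in a bGH polyadenylation signal. Downstream lies an FRT site placed directly in front of a hygromycin resistance gene with an SV40 poly(A) signal. No full promoter is annotated upstream of this gene. The arrangement allows FLP-mediated integration at a genomic FRT landing site, after which hygromycin selects stable, isogenic cell lines.

The insert is a single open reading frame encoding two proteins separated by a T2A ribosome-skipping peptide, so both are made from one transcript. The first is human TOM20 (TOMM20), an outer mitochondrial membrane receptor, fused to dHaloTag7. This HaloTag7 variant carries the D106A mutation, which in general terms removes the nucleophilic aspartate needed to form a covalent bond with chloroalkane ligands. The second is HaloTag7 carrying a CalR element, presumably a calreticulin-derived ER-targeting signal, and a C-terminal KDEL retrieval motif that keeps it in the endoplasmic reticulum. The T2A, CalR and KDEL segments are not individually annotated in the feature table, though gaps around the two HaloTag coding regions are consistent with them. The construct places the two tag variants at the mitochondrial surface and in the ER of the same cell. It was deposited with work on exchangeable HaloTag ligands for super-resolution fluorescence microscopy.
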