Addgene plasmid #187079: pCDNA5/FRT/TO_TOM20-dHaloTag7_T2A_CalR- HaloTag7-KDEL
Purpose: Co-expression of dHaloTag7 at the mitochondria surface and HaloTag7 in endoplasmic reticulum
Depositing lab: Kai Johnsson. Depositing organization: Max Planck Institute for Medical Research. Publication: Exchangeable HaloTag Ligands for Super-Resolution Fluorescence Microscopy. Kompa J, Bruins J, Glogger M, Wilhelm J, Frei MS, Tarnawski M, D'Este E, Heilemann M, Hiblot J, Johnsson K. J Am Chem Soc. 2023 Feb 8;145(5):3075-3083. doi: 10.1021/jacs.2c11969. Epub 2023 Jan 30. PubMed 36716211.
Backbone
  Vector backbone: pCDNA5/FR/TO
  Vector type: Mammalian Expression
  Selectable markers: Hygromycin
Growth in bacteria
  Bacterial resistance: Ampicillin, 100 μg/mL
  Growth temperature: 37°C
  Growth strain: DH5alpha
  Copy number: High Copy
Gene/Insert
  Gene/Insert name: TOM20-dHaloTag7_T2A_CalR- HaloTag7-KDEL (alt names: TOM20-dHaloTag7; CalR- HaloTag7-KDEL)
  Species: H. sapiens (human)
  Mutation: dHaloTag7 = HaloTag7-D106A
  Cloning method: Gibson Cloning
Terms and licenses: Academic/Nonprofit Terms; Industry Terms: Not Available to Industry
How to cite: pCDNA5/FRT/TO_TOM20-dHaloTag7_T2A_CalR- HaloTag7-KDEL was a gift from Kai Johnsson (Addgene plasmid # 187079 ; http://n2t.net/addgene:187079 ; RRID:Addgene_187079)
